Addgene plasmid #143694: TFORF0351
Purpose: Lentiviral vector for overexpressing transcription factor ORFs with unique 24-bp barcodes. Barcodes facilitate identification of transcription factors in pooled screens.
Depositing lab: Feng Zhang. Depositing organization: Broad Institute. Publication: A transcription factor atlas of directed differentiation. Joung J, Ma S, Tay T, Geiger-Schuller KR, Kirchgatterer PC, Verdine VK, Guo B, Arias-Garcia MA, Allen WE, Singh A, Kuksenko O, Abudayyeh OO, Gootenberg JS, Fu Z, Macrae RK, Buenrostro JD, Regev A, Zhang F. Cell. 2023 Jan 5;186(1):209-229.e26. doi: 10.1016/j.cell.2022.11.026. PubMed 36608654.
Backbone
  Vector backbone: pLX_TRC317
  Backbone manufacturer: Broad Institute Genetic Perturbation Platform
  Backbone size w/o insert (bp): 8264
  Vector type: Mammalian Expression, Lentiviral
  Selectable markers: Puromycin
Growth in bacteria
  Bacterial resistance: Ampicillin, 100 μg/mL
  Growth temperature: 37°C
  Growth strain: NEB Stable
  Copy number: High Copy
Gene/Insert
  Gene/Insert name: FOXL2
  Species: H. sapiens (human)
  Insert size (bp): 1232
  Entrez Gene: FOXL2 (a.k.a. BPES, BPES1, PFRK, PINTO, POF3)
  Promoter: EF1a
  Cloning method: Unknown
  Sequencing primers: 5′ GGGTGGAGACTGAAGTTAGGCCAG; 3′ CACATAGCGTAAAAGGAGCAACATAG
Terms and licenses: Academic/Nonprofit Terms; Industry Terms: Not Available to Industry
Depositor comments: NM_023067,ENST00000330315 . The transcription factor ORF portion of this plasmid was synthesized by Genewiz. Please test multiple small colonies in case of plasmid recombination. To make this collection available in a timely manner, a portion of this collection was not fully sequenced by Addgene. If an Addgene verified full plasmid sequence is not available, please contact us prior to placing an order to request the full sequence.
How to cite: TFORF0351 was a gift from Feng Zhang (Addgene plasmid # 143694 ; http://n2t.net/addgene:143694 ; RRID:Addgene_143694)
