[The description below was written by a language model from this plasmid's Addgene catalogue record and pLannotate feature annotations shown in this document.]
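Description:
TFORF0351 is a third-generation-style, self-inactivating lentiviral expression plasmid built on the pLX_TRC317 backbone and carrying the human FOXL2 open reading frame, a forkhead transcriptional regulator involved in ovary differentiation and maintenance. It belongs to a barcoded transcription factor ORF collection in which each construct carries a unique 24-bp barcode, so the factor delivered to a cell can be identified in pooled overexpression screens. The barcode itself is not annotated in the feature table. A short U6 promoter fragment lies just downstream of the ORF, but the record does not say what it is for. In bacteria the plasmid is maintained through a high-copy ColE1/pUC-type origin and ampicillin resistance (β-lactamase). An f1 origin and remnants of a lac/lacZα cloning region, flanked by T3 and T7 promoters, are also present in the backbone. The depositor warns that the plasmid can recombine.

The viral genome is transcribed from an RSV promoter fused to a truncated HIV-1 5' LTR. This is followed by the Ψ packaging signal with a partial gag sequence and by the RRE, which allows Rev-dependent nuclear export of the genomic RNA. Inside the transfer cassette, SV40 early promoter/origin sequences sit upstream of puromycin N-acetyltransferase for selection of transduced mammalian cells, and a cPPT/CTS element follows to aid nuclear import. The strong constitutive EF-1α promoter then drives FOXL2. A WPRE placed after the ORF enhances transcript stability and expression, and the ΔU3 3' LTR inactivates LTR promoter activity after integration. An SV40 polyadenylation signal and a second SV40 origin lie outside the LTRs. The construct is intended for stable FOXL2 overexpression, for example in directed-differentiation screens.
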