Features (pLannotate 1.2.2; 31 found; start..end, strand, type, name):
      1..1179    +  promoter       EF-1α promoter: strong constitutive promoter for human elongation factor EF-1α
   1196..2323    +  CDS            FOXL2: FOXL2_HUMAN - Experimental evidence at protein level: Swiss-Prot protein existence level 1. Transcriptional regulator. Critical factor essential for ovary differentiation and maintenance, and repression of the genetic program for somatic testis determination. Prevents trans- differentiation of ovary to testis through transcriptional repression of the Sertoli cell-promoting gene SOX9 (By similarity). Has apoptotic activity in ovarian cells. Suppresses ESR1-mediated transcription of PTGS2/COX2 stimulated by tamoxifen (By similarity). Is a regulator of CYP19 expression (By similarity). Participat
   2339..2392    +  promoter       U6 promoter (fragment): RNA polymerase III promoter for human U6 snRNA
   2434..3022    +  misc_feature   WPRE: woodchuck hepatitis virus posttranscriptional regulatory element
   3073..3092    +  misc_feature   cPPT/CTS (fragment): central polypurine tract and central termination sequence of HIV-1
   3094..3327    +  LTR            3' LTR (ΔU3): self-inactivating 3' long terminal repeat (LTR) from HIV-1
   3405..3526    +  polyA_signal   SV40 poly(A) signal: SV40 polyadenylation signal
   3566..3701    +  rep_origin     SV40 ori: SV40 origin of replication
   3722..3740    -  promoter       T7 promoter: promoter for bacteriophage T7 RNA polymerase
   3748..3903    +  CDS            lacZα (fragment): LacZα fragment of β-galactosidase; lacZ fragment
   3908..4336    +  rep_origin     f1 ori (sequence partly withheld): f1 bacteriophage origin of replication; arrow indicates direction of (+) strand synthesis
   4389..4493    +  promoter       AmpR promoter: bla
   4494..5354    +  CDS            AmpR: β-lactamase; bla; confers resistance to ampicillin, carbenicillin, and related antibiotics
   5525..6113    +  rep_origin     ori: high-copy-number ColE1/pMB1/pBR322/pUC origin of replication
   6296..6388    +  CDS            lacI (fragment): lac repressor; lacI; The lac repressor binds to the lac operator to inhibit transcription in E. coli. This inhibition can be relieved by adding lactose or isopropyl-β-D-thiogalactopyranoside (IPTG).
   6401..6422    +  protein_bind   CAP binding site: CAP binding activates transcription in the presence of cAMP. E. coli catabolite activator protein
   6437..6467    +  promoter       lac promoter: promoter for the E. coli lac operon
   6475..6491    +  protein_bind   lac operator: The lac repressor binds to the lac operator to inhibit transcription in E. coli. This inhibition can be relieved by adding lactose or isopropyl-β-D-thiogalactopyranoside (IPTG). lac repressor encoded by lacI
   6536..6554    +  promoter       T3 promoter: promoter for bacteriophage T3 RNA polymerase
   6582..6808    +  promoter       RSV promoter: Rous sarcoma virus enhancer/promoter
   6809..6989    +  LTR            5' LTR (truncated): truncated 5' long terminal repeat (LTR) from HIV-1
   7036..7161    +  misc_feature   HIV-1 Ψ: packaging signal of human immunodeficiency virus type 1
   7145..7508    +  CDS            HIV-1 gag (fragment): gag protein from human immunodeficiency virus 1; gag
   7654..7887    +  misc_feature   RRE: The Rev response element (RRE) of HIV-1 allows for Rev-dependent mRNA export from the nucleus to the cytoplasm.
   8264..8290    +  CDS            Rev (fragment): human immunodeficiency virus 1 (HIV-1) Rev protein; rev; enhances nuclear export of unspliced and incompletely spliced viral mRNAs
   8297..8320    +  promoter       SV40 promoter (fragment): SV40 early promoter
   8321..8392    +  promoter       SV40 promoter (fragment): SV40 enhancer and early promoter
   8416..8551    +  rep_origin     SV40 ori: SV40 origin of replication
   8597..9193    +  CDS            PuroR (fragment): puromycin N-acetyltransferase; pac from Streptomyces; confers resistance to puromycin
   9242..9359    +  misc_feature   cPPT/CTS: central polypurine tract and central termination sequence of HIV-1
   9424..9490    +  CDS            small t antigen (fragment): SV40 (simian virus 40) small t antigen
>Addgene plasmid #143694 | TFORF0351 | addgene full sequence | sequence record 404770 | Addgene NGS Result
GGCTCCGGTGCCCGTCAGTGGGCAGAGCGCACATCGCCCACAGTCCCCGAGAAGTTGGGGGGAGGGGTCG
GCAATTGAACCGGTGCCTAGAGAAGGTGGCGCGGGGTAAACTGGGAAAGTGATGTCGTGTACTGGCTCCG
CCTTTTTCCCGAGGGTGGGGGAGAACCGTATATAAGTGCAGTAGTCGCCGTGAACGTTCTTTTTCGCAAC
GGGTTTGCCGCCAGAACACAGGTAAGTGCCGTGTGTGGTTCCCGCGGGCCTGGCCTCTTTACGGGTTATG
GCCCTTGCGTGCCTTGAATTACTTCCACCTGGCTGCAGTACGTGATTCTTGATCCCGAGCTTCGGGTTGG
AAGTGGGTGGGAGAGTTCGAGGCCTTGCGCTTAAGGAGCCCCTTCGCCTCGTGCTTGAGTTGAGGCCTGG
CCTGGGCGCTGGGGCCGCCGCGTGCGAATCTGGTGGCACCTTCGCGCCTGTCTCGCTGCTTTCGATAAGT
CTCTAGCCATTTAAAATTTTTGATGACCTGCTGCGACGCTTTTTTTCTGGCAAGATAGTCTTGTAAATGC
GGGCCAAGATCTGCACACTGGTATTTCGGTTTTTGGGGCCGCGGGCGGCGACGGGGCCCGTGCGTCCCAG
CGCACATGTTCGGCGAGGCGGGGCCTGCGAGCGCGGCCACCGAGAATCGGACGGGGGTAGTCTCAAGCTG
GCCGGCCTGCTCTGGTGCCTGGCCTCGCGCCGCCGTGTATCGCCCCGCCCTGGGCGGCAAGGCTGGCCCG
GTCGGCACCAGTTGCGTGAGCGGAAAGATGGCCGCTTCCCGGCCCTGCTGCAGGGAGCTCAAAATGGAGG
ACGCGGCGCTCGGGAGAGCGGGCGGGTGAGTCACCCACACAAAGGAAAAGGGCCTTTCCGTCCTCAGCCG
TCGCTTCATGTGACTCCACGGAGTACCGGGCGCCGTCCAGGCACCTCGATTAGTTCTCGAGCTTTTGGAG
TACGTCGTCTTTAGGTTGGGGGGAGGGGTTTTATGCGATGGAGTTTCCCCACACTGAGTGGGTGGAGACT
GAAGTTAGGCCAGCTTGGCACTTGATGTAATTCTCCTTGGAATTTGCCCTTTTTGAGTTTGGATCTTGGT
TCATTCTCAAGCCTCAGACAGTGGTTCAAAGTTTTTTTCTTCCATTTCAGGTGTCGTGAGGCTAGCACCG
CCACCATGATGGCCAGCTACCCCGAGCCCGAGGACGCGGCGGGGGCCCTGCTGGCCCCAGAGACCGGTCG
CACAGTCAAGGAGCCAGAAGGGCCGCCGCCGAGCCCAGGCAAGGGCGGTGGGGGTGGCGGCGGGACAGCC
CCGGAGAAGCCGGACCCGGCGCAGAAGCCCCCGTACTCGTACGTGGCGCTCATCGCCATGGCGATCCGCG
AGAGCGCGGAGAAGAGGCTCACGCTGTCCGGCATCTACCAGTACATCATCGCGAAGTTCCCGTTCTACGA
GAAGAATAAGAAGGGCTGGCAAAATAGCATCCGCCACAACCTCAGCCTCAACGAGTGCTTCATCAAGGTG
CCGCGCGAGGGCGGCGGCGAGCGCAAGGGCAACTACTGGACGCTGGACCCGGCCTGCGAAGACATGTTCG
AGAAGGGCAACTACCGGCGCCGCCGCCGCATGAAGAGGCCCTTCCGGCCGCCGCCCGCGCACTTCCAGCC
CGGCAAGGGGCTCTTCGGGGCCGGAGGCGCCGCAGGCGGGTGCGGCGTGGCGGGCGCCGGGGCCGACGGC
TACGGCTACCTGGCGCCCCCCAAGTACCTGCAGTCTGGCTTCCTCAACAACTCGTGGCCGCTACCGCAGC
CTCCCTCACCCATGCCCTATGCCTCCTGCCAGATGGCGGCAGCCGCAGCGGCTGCAGCAGCTGCGGCTGC
AGCCGCGGGCCCCGGTAGCCCTGGCGCGGCCGCTGTGGTCAAGGGGCTGGCGGGCCCGGCCGCCTCGTAC
GGGCCGTACACACGCGTGCAGAGCATGGCGCTGCCCCCCGGCGTAGTGAACTCGTACAATGGCCTGGGAG
GCCCGCCGGCCGCACCCCCGCCTCCGCCGCACCCCCACCCGCATCCGCACGCACACCATCTGCACGCGGC
CGCCGCACCGCCGCCTGCCCCACCGCACCACGGGGCCGCCGCGCCGCCGCCGGGCCAGCTCAGCCCTGCC
AGCCCAGCCACCGCCGCGCCCCCGGCGCCCGCGCCCACCAGTGCGCCGGGCCTGCAGTTCGCTTGTGCCC
GGCAGCCCGAGCTCGCCATGATGCATTGCTCTTACTGGGACCACGACAGCAAGACCGGCGCGCTGCATTC
GCGCCTCGATCTCTAGTAATGAACTAGTCCGTAACTTGAAAGTATTTCGATTTCTTGGCTTTATATATCT
TGTGGAAAGGACGACTCGCTTCGTAGCGCAGGTCAGTGACGCGTTAAGTCGACAATCAACCTCTGGATTA
CAAAATTTGTGAAAGATTGACTGGTATTCTTAACTATGTTGCTCCTTTTACGCTATGTGGATACGCTGCT
TTAATGCCTTTGTATCATGCTATTGCTTCCCGTATGGCTTTCATTTTCTCCTCCTTGTATAAATCCTGGT
TGCTGTCTCTTTATGAGGAGTTGTGGCCCGTTGTCAGGCAACGTGGCGTGGTGTGCACTGTGTTTGCTGA
CGCAACCCCCACTGGTTGGGGCATTGCCACCACCTGTCAGCTCCTTTCCGGGACTTTCGCTTTCCCCCTC
CCTATTGCCACGGCGGAACTCATCGCCGCCTGCCTTGCCCGCTGCTGGACAGGGGCTCGGCTGTTGGGCA
CTGACAATTCCGTGGTGTTGTCGGGGAAATCATCGTCCTTTCCTTGGCTGCTCGCCTGTGTTGCCACCTG
GATTCTGCGCGGGACGTCCTTCTGCTACGTCCCTTCGGCCCTCAATCCAGCGGACCTTCCTTCCCGCGGC
CTGCTGCCGGCTCTGCGGCCTCTTCCGCGTCTTCGCCTTCGCCCTCAGACGAGTCGGATCTCCCTTTGGG
CCGCCTCCCCGCGTCGACTTTAAGACCAATGACTTACAAGGCAGCTGTAGATCTTAGCCACTTTTTAAAA
GAAAAGGGGGGACTGGAAGGGCTAATTCACTCCCAACGAAGACAAGATCTGCTTTTTGCTTGTACTGGGT
CTCTCTGGTTAGACCAGATCTGAGCCTGGGAGCTCTCTGGCTAACTAGGGAACCCACTGCTTAAGCCTCA
ATAAAGCTTGCCTTGAGTGCTTCAAGTAGTGTGTGCCCGTCTGTTGTGTGACTCTGGTAACTAGAGATCC
CTCAGACCCTTTTAGTCAGTGTGGAAAATCTCTAGCAGTACGTATAGTAGTTCATGTCATCTTATTATTC
AGTATTTATAACTTGCAAAGAAATGAATATCAGAGAGTGAGAGGAACTTGTTTATTGCAGCTTATAATGG
TTACAAATAAAGCAATAGCATCACAAATTTCACAAATAAAGCATTTTTTTCACTGCATTCTAGTTGTGGT
TTGTCCAAACTCATCAATGTATCTTATCATGTCTGGCTCTAGCTATCCCGCCCCTAACTCCGCCCATCCC
GCCCCTAACTCCGCCCAGTTCCGCCCATTCTCCGCCCCATGGCTGACTAATTTTTTTTATTTATGCAGAG
GCCGAGGCCGCCTCGGCCTCTGAGCTATTCCAGAAGTAGTGAGGAGGCTTTTTTGGAGGCCTAGGGACGT
ACCCAATTCGCCCTATAGTGAGTCGTATTACGCGCGCTCACTGGCCGTCGTTTTACAACGTCGTGACTGG
GAAAACCCTGGCGTTACCCAACTTAATCGCCTTGCAGCACATCCCCCTTTCGCCAGCTGGCGTAATAGCG
AAGAGGCCCGCACCGATCGCCCTTCCCAACAGTTGCGCAGCCTGAATGGCGAATGGG
[124 nt withheld, positions 3908-4031]
C
[91 nt withheld, positions 4033-4123]
A
[49 nt withheld, positions 4125-4173]
CCTTTGACGTTGGAGTCCACGTTCTTT
[37 nt withheld, positions 4201-4237]
ACCCTATCTCGGTCTATTCTTTTGATTTATAAGGGATTTTGCCGATTTCGGCCTATTGGTTAAAAAATGA
GCTGATTTAACAAAAATTTAACGCGAATTTTAACAAAATATTAACGCTTACAATTTAGGTGGCACTTTTC
GGGGAAATGTGCGCGGAACCCCTATTTGTTTATTTTTCTAAATACATTCAAATATGTATCCGCTCATGAG
ACAATAACCCTGATAAATGCTTCAATAATATTGAAAAAGGAAGAGTATGAGTATTCAACATTTCCGTGTC
GCCCTTATTCCCTTTTTTGCGGCATTTTGCCTTCCTGTTTTTGCTCACCCAGAAACGCTGGTGAAAGTAA
AAGATGCTGAAGATCAGTTGGGTGCACGAGTGGGTTACATCGAACTGGATCTCAACAGCGGTAAGATCCT
TGAGAGTTTTCGCCCCGAAGAACGTTTTCCAATGATGAGCACTTTTAAAGTTCTGCTATGTGGCGCGGTA
TTATCCCGTATTGACGCCGGGCAAGAGCAACTCGGTCGCCGCATACACTATTCTCAGAATGACTTGGTTG
AGTACTCACCAGTCACAGAAAAGCATCTTACGGATGGCATGACAGTAAGAGAATTATGCAGTGCTGCCAT
AACCATGAGTGATAACACTGCGGCCAACTTACTTCTGACAACGATCGGAGGACCGAAGGAGCTAACCGCT
TTTTTGCACAACATGGGGGATCATGTAACTCGCCTTGATCGTTGGGAACCGGAGCTGAATGAAGCCATAC
CAAACGACGAGCGTGACACCACGATGCCTGTAGCAATGGCAACAACGTTGCGCAAACTATTAACTGGCGA
ACTACTTACTCTAGCTTCCCGGCAACAATTAATAGACTGGATGGAGGCGGATAAAGTTGCAGGACCACTT
CTGCGCTCGGCCCTTCCGGCTGGCTGGTTTATTGCTGATAAATCTGGAGCCGGTGAGCGTGGGTCTCGCG
GTATCATTGCAGCACTGGGGCCAGATGGTAAGCCCTCCCGTATCGTAGTTATCTACACGACGGGGAGTCA
GGCAACTATGGATGAACGAAATAGACAGATCGCTGAGATAGGTGCCTCACTGATTAAGCATTGGTAACTG
TCAGACCAAGTTTACTCATATATACTTTAGATTGATTTAAAACTTCATTTTTAATTTAAAAGGATCTAGG
TGAAGATCCTTTTTGATAATCTCATGACCAAAATCCCTTAACGTGAGTTTTCGTTCCACTGAGCGTCAGA
CCCCGTAGAAAAGATCAAAGGATCTTCTTGAGATCCTTTTTTTCTGCGCGTAATCTGCTGCTTGCAAACA
AAAAAACCACCGCTACCAGCGGTGGTTTGTTTGCCGGATCAAGAGCTACCAACTCTTTTTCCGAAGGTAA
CTGGCTTCAGCAGAGCGCAGATACCAAATACTGTTCTTCTAGTGTAGCCGTAGTTAGGCCACCACTTCAA
GAACTCTGTAGCACCGCCTACATACCTCGCTCTGCTAATCCTGTTACCAGTGGCTGCTGCCAGTGGCGAT
AAGTCGTGTCTTACCGGGTTGGACTCAAGACGATAGTTACCGGATAAGGCGCAGCGGTCGGGCTGAACGG
GGGGTTCGTGCACACAGCCCAGCTTGGAGCGAACGACCTACACCGAACTGAGATACCTACAGCGTGAGCT
ATGAGAAAGCGCCACGCTTCCCGAAGGGAGAAAGGCGGACAGGTATCCGGTAAGCGGCAGGGTCGGAACA
GGAGAGCGCACGAGGGAGCTTCCAGGGGGAAACGCCTGGTATCTTTATAGTCCTGTCGGGTTTCGCCACC
TCTGACTTGAGCGTCGATTTTTGTGATGCTCGTCAGGGGGGCGGAGCCTATGGAAAAACGCCAGCAACGC
GGCCTTTTTACGGTTCCTGGCCTTTTGCTGGCCTTTTGCTCACATGTTCTTTCCTGCGTTATCCCCTGAT
TCTGTGGATAACCGTATTACCGCCTTTGAGTGAGCTGATACCGCTCGCCGCAGCCGAACGACCGAGCGCA
GCGAGTCAGTGAGCGAGGAAGCGGAAGAGCGCCCAATACGCAAACCGCCTCTCCCCGCGCGTTGGCCGAT
TCATTAATGCAGCTGGCACGACAGGTTTCCCGACTGGAAAGCGGGCAGTGAGCGCAACGCAATTAATGTG
AGTTAGCTCACTCATTAGGCACCCCAGGCTTTACACTTTATGCTTCCGGCTCGTATGTTGTGTGGAATTG
TGAGCGGATAACAATTTCACACAGGAAACAGCTATGACCATGATTACGCCAAGCGCGCAATTAACCCTCA
CTAAAGGGAACAAAAGCTGGAGCTGCAAGCTTAATGTAGTCTTATGCAATACTCTTGTAGTCTTGCAACA
TGGTAACGATGAGTTAGCAACATGCCTTACAAGGAGAGAAAAAGCACCGTGCATGCCGATTGGTGGAAGT
AAGGTGGTACGATCGTGCCTTATTAGGAAGGCAACAGACGGGTCTGACATGGATTGGACGAACCACTGAA
TTGCCGCATTGCAGAGATATTGTATTTAAGTGCCTAGCTCGATACATAAACGGGTCTCTCTGGTTAGACC
AGATCTGAGCCTGGGAGCTCTCTGGCTAACTAGGGAACCCACTGCTTAAGCCTCAATAAAGCTTGCCTTG
AGTGCTTCAAGTAGTGTGTGCCCGTCTGTTGTGTGACTCTGGTAACTAGAGATCCCTCAGACCCTTTTAG
TCAGTGTGGAAAATCTCTAGCAGTGGCGCCCGAACAGGGACTTGAAAGCGAAAGGGAAACCAGAGGAGCT
CTCTCGACGCAGGACTCGGCTTGCTGAAGCGCGCACGGCAAGAGGCGAGGGGCGGCGACTGGTGAGTACG
CCAAAAATTTTGACTAGCGGAGGCTAGAAGGAGAGAGATGGGTGCGAGAGCGTCAGTATTAAGCGGGGGA
GAATTAGATCGCGATGGGAAAAAATTCGGTTAAGGCCAGGGGGAAAGAAAAAATATAAATTAAAACATAT
AGTATGGGCAAGCAGGGAGCTAGAACGATTCGCAGTTAATCCTGGCCTGTTAGAAACATCAGAAGGCTGT
AGACAAATACTGGGACAGCTACAACCATCCCTTCAGACAGGATCAGAAGAACTTAGATCATTATATAATA
CAGTAGCAACCCTCTATTGTGTGCATCAAAGGATAGAGATAAAAGACACCAAGGAAGCTTTAGACAAGAT
AGAGGAAGAGCAAAACAAAAGTAAGACCACCGCACAGCAAGCGGCCGCTGATCTTCAGACCTGGAGGAGG
AGATATGAGGGACAATTGGAGAAGTGAATTATATAAATATAAAGTAGTAAAAATTGAACCATTAGGAGTA
GCACCCACCAAGGCAAAGAGAAGAGTGGTGCAGAGAGAAAAAAGAGCAGTGGGAATAGGAGCTTTGTTCC
TTGGGTTCTTGGGAGCAGCAGGAAGCACTATGGGCGCAGCGTCAATGACGCTGACGGTACAGGCCAGACA
ATTATTGTCTGGTATAGTGCAGCAGCAGAACAATTTGCTGAGGGCTATTGAGGCGCAACAGCATCTGTTG
CAACTCACAGTCTGGGGCATCAAGCAGCTCCAGGCAAGAATCCTGGCTGTGGAAAGATACCTAAAGGATC
AACAGCTCCTGGGGATTTGGGGTTGCTCTGGAAAACTCATTTGCACCACTGCTGTGCCTTGGAATGCTAG
TTGGAGTAATAAATCTCTGGAACAGATTTGGAATCACACGACCTGGATGGAGTGGGACAGAGAAATTAAC
AATTACACAAGCTTAATACACTCCTTAATTGAAGAATCGCAAAACCAGCAAGAAAAGAATGAACAAGAAT
TATTGGAATTAGATAAATGGGCAAGTTTGTGGAATTGGTTTAACATAACAAATTGGCTGTGGTATATAAA
ATTATTCATAATGATAGTAGGAGGCTTGGTAGGTTTAAGAATAGTTTTTGCTGTACTTTCTATAGTGAAT
AGAGTTAGGCAGGGATATTCACCATTATCGTTTCAGACCCACCTCCCAACCCCGAGGGGACCCATGCATT
GCATCTCAATTAGTCAGCAACCAGGTGTGGAAAGTCCCCAGGCTCCCCAGCAGGCAGAAGTATGCAAAGC
ATGCGTCTCAATTAGTCAGCAACCATAGTCCCGCCCCTAACTCCGCCCATCCCGCCCCTAACTCCGCCCA
GTTCCGCCCATTCTCCGCCCCATGGCTGACTAATTTTTTTTATTTATGCAGAGGCCGAGGCCGCCTCGGC
CTCTGAGCTATTCCAGAAGTAGTGAGGAGGCTTTTTTGGAGGCCTAGGCTTTTGCAAAAAGCTTTCTAGA
GGTACCACCGGAGCTTACCATGACCGAGTACAAGCCCACGGTGCGCCTCGCCACCCGCGACGACGTCCCC
AGGGCCGTACGCACCCTCGCCGCCGCGTTCGCCGACTACCCCGCCACGCGCCACACCGTCGATCCGGACC
GCCACATCGAGCGGGTCACCGAGCTGCAAGAACTCTTCCTCACGCGCGTCGGGCTCGACATCGGCAAGGT
GTGGGTCGCGGACGACGGCGCCGCCGTGGCGGTCTGGACCACGCCGGAGAGCGTCGAAGCGGGGGCGGTG
TTCGCCGAGATCGGCCCGCGCATGGCCGAGTTGAGCGGTTCCCGGCTGGCCGCGCAGCAACAGATGGAAG
GCCTCCTGGCGCCGCACCGGCCCAAGGAGCCCGCGTGGTTCCTGGCCACCGTCGGCGTCTCGCCCGACCA
CCAGGGCAAGGGTCTGGGCAGCGCCGTCGTGCTCCCCGGAGTGGAGGCGGCCGAGCGCGCCGGGGTGCCC
GCCTTCCTGGAGACCTCCGCGCCCCGCAACCTCCCCTTCTACGAGCGGCTCGGCTTCACCGTCACCGCCG
ACGTCGAGGTGCCCGAAGGACCGCGCACCTGGTGCATGACCCGCAAGCCCGGTGCCAGTTAACGAATTCT
AGATCTTGAGACAAATGGCAGTATTCATCCACAATTTTAAAAGAAAAGGGGGGATTGGGGGGTACAGTGC
AGGGGAAAGAATAGTAGACATAATAGCAACAGACATACAAACTAAAGAATTACAAAAACAAATTACAAAA
ATTCAAAATTTTCGGGTTTATTACAGGGACAGCAGAGATCCACTTTGGCGCCGGCTCGAGGCCTGCAGGT
GCAAAGATGGATAAAGTTTTAAACAGAGAGGAATCTTTGCAGCTAATGGACCTTCTAGGTCTTGAAAGGA
GTGGGAATT
