>Addgene plasmid #143694 | TFORF0351 | depositor partial sequence | sequence record 283212 | Insert
ACCGCCACCATGATGGCCAGCTACCCCGAGCCCGAGGACGCGGCGGGGGCCCTGCTGGCCCCAGAGACCG
GTCGCACAGTCAAGGAGCCAGAAGGGCCGCCGCCGAGCCCAGGCAAGGGCGGTGGGGGTGGCGGCGGGAC
AGCCCCGGAGAAGCCGGACCCGGCGCAGAAGCCCCCGTACTCGTACGTGGCGCTCATCGCCATGGCGATC
CGCGAGAGCGCGGAGAAGAGGCTCACGCTGTCCGGCATCTACCAGTACATCATCGCGAAGTTCCCGTTCT
ACGAGAAGAATAAGAAGGGCTGGCAAAATAGCATCCGCCACAACCTCAGCCTCAACGAGTGCTTCATCAA
GGTGCCGCGCGAGGGCGGCGGCGAGCGCAAGGGCAACTACTGGACGCTGGACCCGGCCTGCGAAGACATG
TTCGAGAAGGGCAACTACCGGCGCCGCCGCCGCATGAAGAGGCCCTTCCGGCCGCCGCCCGCGCACTTCC
AGCCCGGCAAGGGGCTCTTCGGGGCCGGAGGCGCCGCAGGCGGGTGCGGCGTGGCGGGCGCCGGGGCCGA
CGGCTACGGCTACCTGGCGCCCCCCAAGTACCTGCAGTCTGGCTTCCTCAACAACTCGTGGCCGCTACCG
CAGCCTCCCTCACCCATGCCCTATGCCTCCTGCCAGATGGCGGCAGCCGCAGCGGCTGCAGCAGCTGCGG
CTGCAGCCGCGGGCCCCGGTAGCCCTGGCGCGGCCGCTGTGGTCAAGGGGCTGGCGGGCCCGGCCGCCTC
GTACGGGCCGTACACACGCGTGCAGAGCATGGCGCTGCCCCCCGGCGTAGTGAACTCGTACAATGGCCTG
GGAGGCCCGCCGGCCGCACCCCCGCCTCCGCCGCACCCCCACCCGCATCCGCACGCACACCATCTGCACG
CGGCCGCCGCACCGCCGCCTGCCCCACCGCACCACGGGGCCGCCGCGCCGCCGCCGGGCCAGCTCAGCCC
TGCCAGCCCAGCCACCGCCGCGCCCCCGGCGCCCGCGCCCACCAGTGCGCCGGGCCTGCAGTTCGCTTGT
GCCCGGCAGCCCGAGCTCGCCATGATGCATTGCTCTTACTGGGACCACGACAGCAAGACCGGCGCGCTGC
ATTCGCGCCTCGATCTCTAGTAATGAACTAGTCCGTAACTTGAAAGTATTTCGATTTCTTGGCTTTATAT
ATCTTGTGGAAAGGACGACTCGCTTCGTAGCGCAGGTCAGTG
