>Addgene plasmid #143694 | TFORF0351 | depositor partial sequence | sequence record 283213 | Barcode
CTCGCTTCGTAGCGCAGGTCAGTG
